Addgene plasmid #120320: Septin 11 isoform IV
Purpose: Septin 11 isoform IV mammalian expression
Depositing lab: Angel de Blas. Depositing organization: University of Connecticut. Publication: Septin 11 is present in GABAergic synapses and plays a functional role in the cytoarchitecture of neurons and GABAergic synaptic connectivity. Li X, Serwanski DR, Miralles CP, Nagata K, De Blas AL. J Biol Chem. 2009 Jun 19;284(25):17253-65. doi: 10.1074/jbc.M109.008870. Epub 2009 Apr 20. PubMed 19380581.
Backbone
  Vector backbone: pCDNA3.1(+)
  Vector type: Mammalian Expression
Growth in bacteria
  Bacterial resistance: Ampicillin, 100 μg/mL
  Growth temperature: 37°C
  Growth strain: DH5alpha
  Copy number: High Copy
Gene/Insert
  Gene/Insert name: SEPT11
  Species: R. norvegicus (rat)
  Entrez Gene: Sept11
  Cloning method: Restriction Enzyme; 5′ cloning site HindIII (unknown if destroyed); 3′ cloning site XbaI (unknown if destroyed)
  Sequencing primers: 5′ unknown
Resource information
  A portion of this plasmid was derived from a plasmid made by: Insert was originally cloned in Angel de Blas's lab.
Terms and licenses: Academic/Nonprofit Terms; Industry Terms: Not Available to Industry
How to cite: Septin 11 isoform IV was a gift from Angel de Blas (Addgene plasmid # 120320 ; http://n2t.net/addgene:120320 ; RRID:Addgene_120320)
