[The description below was written by a language model from this plasmid's Addgene catalogue record and pLannotate feature annotations shown in this document.]
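Description:
Septin 11 isoform IV is a mammalian expression plasmid built on the pcDNA3.1(+) backbone, carrying the rat (R. norvegicus) Sept11 coding sequence inserted between the HindIII and XbaI sites of the polylinker. The sequenced record is about 6.8 kb. It is maintained in E. coli as a high-copy plasmid through a ColE1/pUC-type origin and selected with ampicillin via the β-lactamase gene and its own promoter. An f1 phage origin is also present, which permits single-stranded DNA production.

The septin open reading frame, roughly 1.3 kb, sits downstream of the human cytomegalovirus immediate early enhancer and promoter and is followed by the bovine growth hormone polyadenylation signal, an arrangement that gives strong constitutive transcription in transfected mammalian cells. A T7 promoter lies between the CMV promoter and the insert and can serve for in vitro transcription or as a sequencing primer site. The automated annotation matched the insert to the mouse Septin-11 protein entry, which reflects similarity to the closest reference entry rather than contradicting the rat origin given in the catalogue. No epitope tag or fluorescent fusion is annotated, so the protein appears to be expressed untagged. A separate cassette, with the SV40 enhancer/early promoter driving the neomycin phosphotransferase gene and ending in an SV40 polyadenylation signal, allows G418 selection of stable transfectants. Short hits to an HIV-1 LTR, ble, lacI and bom are small fragments and are probably backbone remnants or annotation artefacts.

The stated purpose is mammalian expression of this particular Septin 11 isoform. The associated publication concerns Septin 11 at GABAergic synapses and its role in neuronal cytoarchitecture.
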