Features (pLannotate 1.2.2; 20 found; start..end, strand, type, name):
     28..80      -  misc_feature   bom (fragment): basis of mobility region from pBR322
    235..614     +  enhancer       CMV enhancer: human cytomegalovirus immediate early enhancer
    615..818     +  promoter       CMV promoter: human cytomegalovirus (CMV) immediate early promoter
    814..847     +  LTR            5' LTR (truncated) (fragment): truncated 5' long terminal repeat (LTR) from HIV-1
    863..881     +  promoter       T7 promoter: promoter for bacteriophage T7 RNA polymerase
    964..2238    +  CDS            Septin11: SEP11_MOUSE - Also known as D5Ertd606e From Mus musculus (Mouse).
   2358..2582    +  polyA_signal   bGH poly(A) signal: bovine growth hormone polyadenylation signal
   2586..2607    +  promoter       SV40 promoter (fragment): SV40 enhancer and early promoter
   2628..3056    +  rep_origin     f1 ori (sequence partly withheld): f1 bacteriophage origin of replication; arrow indicates direction of (+) strand synthesis
   3070..3399    +  promoter       SV40 promoter: SV40 enhancer and early promoter
   3466..4257    +  CDS            neo: KKA2_KLEPN - Also known as kan, nptII. Experimental evidence at protein level: Swiss-Prot protein existence level 1. Resistance to kanamycin, neomycin, paromomycin, ribostamycin, butirosin and gentamicin B. From Klebsiella pneumoniae.
   4281..4439    +  CDS            ble (fragment): BLE_KLEPN - Experimental evidence at protein level: Swiss-Prot protein existence level 1. Binding protein with a strong affinity to the bleomycin family of antibiotics. Binds to CL990; an antimitotic-antibiotic compound. From Klebsiella pneumoniae.
   4434..4555    +  polyA_signal   SV40 poly(A) signal: SV40 polyadenylation signal
   4628..4644    -  protein_bind   lac operator: The lac repressor binds to the lac operator to inhibit transcription in E. coli. This inhibition can be relieved by adding lactose or isopropyl-β-D-thiogalactopyranoside (IPTG). lac repressor encoded by lacI
   4652..4682    -  promoter       lac promoter: promoter for the E. coli lac operon
   4697..4718    -  protein_bind   CAP binding site: CAP binding activates transcription in the presence of cAMP. E. coli catabolite activator protein
   4731..4823    -  CDS            lacI (fragment): lac repressor; lacI; The lac repressor binds to the lac operator to inhibit transcription in E. coli. This inhibition can be relieved by adding lactose or isopropyl-β-D-thiogalactopyranoside (IPTG).
   5006..5594    -  rep_origin     ori: high-copy-number ColE1/pMB1/pBR322/pUC origin of replication
   5765..6625    -  CDS            AmpR: β-lactamase; bla; confers resistance to ampicillin, carbenicillin, and related antibiotics
   6626..6730    -  promoter       AmpR promoter: bla
>Addgene plasmid #120320 | Septin 11 isoform IV | addgene full sequence | sequence record 233738 | Addgene NGS Result
GACGGATCGGGAGATCTCCCGATCCCCTATGGTGCACTCTCAGTACAATCTGCTCTGATGCCGCATAGTT
AAGCCAGTATCTGCTCCCTGCTTGTGTGTTGGAGGTCGCTGAGTAGTGCGCGAGCAAAATTTAAGCTACA
ACAAGGCAAGGCTTGACCGACAATTGCATGAAGAATCTGCTTAGGGTTAGGCGTTTTGCGCTGCTTCGCG
ATGTACGGGCCAGATATACGCGTTGACATTGATTATTGACTAGTTATTAATAGTAATCAATTACGGGGTC
ATTAGTTCATAGCCCATATATGGAGTTCCGCGTTACATAACTTACGGTAAATGGCCCGCCTGGCTGACCG
CCCAACGACCCCCGCCCATTGACGTCAATAATGACGTATGTTCCCATAGTAACGCCAATAGGGACTTTCC
ATTGACGTCAATGGGTGGAGTATTTACGGTAAACTGCCCACTTGGCAGTACATCAAGTGTATCATATGCC
AAGTACGCCCCCTATTGACGTCAATGACGGTAAATGGCCCGCCTGGCATTATGCCCAGTACATGACCTTA
TGGGACTTTCCTACTTGGCAGTACATCTACGTATTAGTCATCGCTATTACCATGGTGATGCGGTTTTGGC
AGTACATCAATGGGCGTGGATAGCGGTTTGACTCACGGGGATTTCCAAGTCTCCACCCCATTGACGTCAA
TGGGAGTTTGTTTTGGCACCAAAATCAACGGGACTTTCCAAAATGTCGTAACAACTCCGCCCCATTGACG
CAAATGGGCGGTAGGCGTGTACGGTGGGAGGTCTATATAAGCAGAGCTCTCTGGCTAACTAGAGAACCCA
CTGCTTACTGGCTTATCGAAATTAATACGACTCACTATAGGGAGACCCAAGCTGGCTAGCGTTTAAACTT
AAGCTTGGTACCGAGCTCGGATCCACTAGTCCAGTGTGGTGGAATTCGCCCTTATGGCCGTGGCGGTGGG
GAGACCGAGTAATGAAGAACTGCGAAACTTATCACTTTCTGGCCATGTTGGATTTGACAGTCTCCCTGAC
CAGCTGGTCAACAAATCCACTTCTCAAGGATTCTGTTTCAACATCCTGTGTGTGGGAGAGACAGGTATTG
GCAAATCCACATTGATGGACACTTTATTCAACACCAAATTTGAAAGTGACCCAGCTACTCACAACGAACC
AGGTGTCCGGTTAAAAGCCAGAAGTTACGAACTGCAGGAAAGCAACGTACGGCTGAAGCTAACCATTGTT
GACACAGTGGGATTTGGAGACCAGATTAATAAAGACGACAGCTATAAGCCCATAGTGGAGTACATTGACG
CCCAGTTTGAGGCCTACTTGCAAGAGGAATTGAAAATTAAGCGTTCTCTCTTCAACTACCACGACACGAG
GATTCACGCCTGCCTTTACTTTATCGCCCCCACGGGACATTCACTGAAGTCCCTGGACCTGGTCACCATG
AAGAAGCTGGACAGCAAGGTGAACATCATCCCAATCATTGCGAAAGCCGACACCATCGCCAAGAACGAAT
TGCACAAGTTCAAGAGTAAGATCATGAGTGAACTCGTGAGCAACGGAGTCCAGATATATCAGTTCCCCAC
CGATGAGGAAACGGTGGCCGAGATTAATGCAACGATGAGTGTCCACCTCCCATTTGCAGTGGTTGGCAGT
ACCGAAGAGGTGAAGATTGGCAACAAGATGGCGAAGGCCAGGCAGTACCCTTGGGGTGTGGTGCAGGTTG
AGAACGAAAACCACTGTGATTTTGTGAAGCTGAGGGAGATGCTGATCCGAGTGAACATGGAGGACCTGCG
AGAGCAGACGCACACTCGCCACTACGAGTTGTATCGGCGCTGTAAGCTCGAGGAGATGGGCTTCAAGGAC
ACTGACCCTGACAGCAAGCCCTTCAGTCTTCAGGAGACATATGAAGCAAAGAGGAATGAGTTCCTGGGAG
AGCTGCAGAAGAAGGAGGAGGAGATGAGACAGATGTTTGTCATGAGAGTGAAGGAGAAAGAGGCGGAGCT
CAAGGAGGCGGAGAAAGAGCTTCATGAGAAGTTTGACCTCCTGAAGCGGACTCACCAAGAGGAGAAGAAA
AAGGTGGAAGACAAGAAGAAGGAGCTTGAGGAGGAGGTGAGCAACTTCCAGAAGAAGAAGGCGGCGGCTC
AGCTCTTGCAGTCGCAGGCCCAGCAGTCTGGGGCCCAGCAGACCAAGAAGGACAAGGATAAGAAAAACTG
ACCATCTGCCTCTTGAGAGAAAGAAGTGGGCATCCAAGGGCGAATTCTGCAGATATCCAGCACAGTGGCG
GCCGCTCGAGTCTAGAGGGCCCGTTTAAACCCGCTGATCAGCCTCGACTGTGCCTTCTAGTTGCCAGCCA
TCTGTTGTTTGCCCCTCCCCCGTGCCTTCCTTGACCCTGGAAGGTGCCACTCCCACTGTCCTTTCCTAAT
AAAATGAGGAAATTGCATCGCATTGTCTGAGTAGGTGTCATTCTATTCTGGGGGGTGGGGTGGGGCAGGA
CAGCAAGGGGGAGGATTGGGAAGACAATAGCAGGCATGCTGGGGATGCGGTGGGCTCTATGGCTTCTGAG
GCGGAAAGAACCAGCTGGGGCTCTAGGGGGTATCCCC
[124 nt withheld, positions 2628-2751]
C
[91 nt withheld, positions 2753-2843]
A
[49 nt withheld, positions 2845-2893]
CCTTTGACGTTGGAGTCCACGTTCTTT
[37 nt withheld, positions 2921-2957]
ACCCTATCTCGGTCTATTCTTTTGATTTATAAGGGATTTTGCCGATTTCGGCCTATTGGTTAAAAAATGA
GCTGATTTAACAAAAATTTAACGCGAATTAATTCTGTGGAATGTGTGTCAGTTAGGGTGTGGAAAGTCCC
CAGGCTCCCCAGCAGGCAGAAGTATGCAAAGCATGCATCTCAATTAGTCAGCAACCAGGTGTGGAAAGTC
CCCAGGCTCCCCAGCAGGCAGAAGTATGCAAAGCATGCATCTCAATTAGTCAGCAACCATAGTCCCGCCC
CTAACTCCGCCCATCCCGCCCCTAACTCCGCCCAGTTCCGCCCATTCTCCGCCCCATGGCTGACTAATTT
TTTTTATTTATGCAGAGGCCGAGGCCGCCTCTGCCTCTGAGCTATTCCAGAAGTAGTGAGGAGGCTTTTT
TGGAGGCCTAGGCTTTTGCAAAAAGCTCCCGGGAGCTTGTATATCCATTTTCGGATCTGATCAAGAGACA
GGATGAGGATCGTTTCGCATGATTGAACAAGATGGATTGCACGCAGGTTCTCCGGCCGCTTGGGTGGAGA
GGCTATTCGGCTATGACTGGGCACAACAGACAATCGGCTGCTCTGATGCCGCCGTGTTCCGGCTGTCAGC
GCAGGGGCGCCCGGTTCTTTTTGTCAAGACCGACCTGTCCGGTGCCCTGAATGAACTGCAGGACGAGGCA
GCGCGGCTATCGTGGCTGGCCACGACGGGCGTTCCTTGCGCAGCTGTGCTCGACGTTGTCACTGAAGCGG
GAAGGGACTGGCTGCTATTGGGCGAAGTGCCGGGGCAGGATCTCCTGTCATCTCACCTTGCTCCTGCCGA
GAAAGTATCCATCATGGCTGATGCAATGCGGCGGCTGCATACGCTTGATCCGGCTACCTGCCCATTCGAC
CACCAAGCGAAACATCGCATCGAGCGAGCACGTACTCGGATGGAAGCCGGTCTTGTCGATCAGGATGATC
TGGACGAAGAGCATCAGGGGCTCGCGCCAGCCGAACTGTTCGCCAGGCTCAAGGCGCGCATGCCCGACGG
CGAGGATCTCGTCGTGACCCATGGCGATGCCTGCTTGCCGAATATCATGGTGGAAAATGGCCGCTTTTCT
GGATTCATCGACTGTGGCCGGCTGGGTGTGGCGGACCGCTATCAGGACATAGCGTTGGCTACCCGTGATA
TTGCTGAAGAGCTTGGCGGCGAATGGGCTGACCGCTTCCTCGTGCTTTACGGTATCGCCGCTCCCGATTC
GCAGCGCATCGCCTTCTATCGCCTTCTTGACGAGTTCTTCTGAGCGGGACTCTGGGGTTCGAAATGACCG
ACCAAGCGACGCCCAACCTGCCATCACGAGATTTCGATTCCACCGCCGCCTTCTATGAAAGGTTGGGCTT
CGGAATCGTTTTCCGGGACGCCGGCTGGATGATCCTCCAGCGCGGGGATCTCATGCTGGAGTTCTTCGCC
CACCCCAACTTGTTTATTGCAGCTTATAATGGTTACAAATAAAGCAATAGCATCACAAATTTCACAAATA
AAGCATTTTTTTCACTGCATTCTAGTTGTGGTTTGTCCAAACTCATCAATGTATCTTATCATGTCTGTAT
ACCGTCGACCTCTAGCTAGAGCTTGGCGTAATCATGGTCATAGCTGTTTCCTGTGTGAAATTGTTATCCG
CTCACAATTCCACACAACATACGAGCCGGAAGCATAAAGTGTAAAGCCTGGGGTGCCTAATGAGTGAGCT
AACTCACATTAATTGCGTTGCGCTCACTGCCCGCTTTCCAGTCGGGAAACCTGTCGTGCCAGCTGCATTA
ATGAATCGGCCAACGCGCGGGGAGAGGCGGTTTGCGTATTGGGCGCTCTTCCGCTTCCTCGCTCACTGAC
TCGCTGCGCTCGGTCGTTCGGCTGCGGCGAGCGGTATCAGCTCACTCAAAGGCGGTAATACGGTTATCCA
CAGAATCAGGGGATAACGCAGGAAAGAACATGTGAGCAAAAGGCCAGCAAAAGGCCAGGAACCGTAAAAA
GGCCGCGTTGCTGGCGTTTTTCCATAGGCTCCGCCCCCCTGACGAGCATCACAAAAATCGACGCTCAAGT
CAGAGGTGGCGAAACCCGACAGGACTATAAAGATACCAGGCGTTTCCCCCTGGAAGCTCCCTCGTGCGCT
CTCCTGTTCCGACCCTGCCGCTTACCGGATACCTGTCCGCCTTTCTCCCTTCGGGAAGCGTGGCGCTTTC
TCATAGCTCACGCTGTAGGTATCTCAGTTCGGTGTAGGTCGTTCGCTCCAAGCTGGGCTGTGTGCACGAA
CCCCCCGTTCAGCCCGACCGCTGCGCCTTATCCGGTAACTATCGTCTTGAGTCCAACCCGGTAAGACACG
ACTTATCGCCACTGGCAGCAGCCACTGGTAACAGGATTAGCAGAGCGAGGTATGTAGGCGGTGCTACAGA
GTTCTTGAAGTGGTGGCCTAACTACGGCTACACTAGAAGAACAGTATTTGGTATCTGCGCTCTGCTGAAG
CCAGTTACCTTCGGAAAAAGAGTTGGTAGCTCTTGATCCGGCAAACAAACCACCGCTGGTAGCGGTGGTT
TTTTTGTTTGCAAGCAGCAGATTACGCGCAGAAAAAAAGGATCTCAAGAAGATCCTTTGATCTTTTCTAC
GGGGTCTGACGCTCAGTGGAACGAAAACTCACGTTAAGGGATTTTGGTCATGAGATTATCAAAAAGGATC
TTCACCTAGATCCTTTTAAATTAAAAATGAAGTTTTAAATCAATCTAAAGTATATATGAGTAAACTTGGT
CTGACAGTTACCAATGCTTAATCAGTGAGGCACCTATCTCAGCGATCTGTCTATTTCGTTCATCCATAGT
TGCCTGACTCCCCGTCGTGTAGATAACTACGATACGGGAGGGCTTACCATCTGGCCCCAGTGCTGCAATG
ATACCGCGAGACCCACGCTCACCGGCTCCAGATTTATCAGCAATAAACCAGCCAGCCGGAAGGGCCGAGC
GCAGAAGTGGTCCTGCAACTTTATCCGCCTCCATCCAGTCTATTAATTGTTGCCGGGAAGCTAGAGTAAG
TAGTTCGCCAGTTAATAGTTTGCGCAACGTTGTTGCCATTGCTACAGGCATCGTGGTGTCACGCTCGTCG
TTTGGTATGGCTTCATTCAGCTCCGGTTCCCAACGATCAAGGCGAGTTACATGATCCCCCATGTTGTGCA
AAAAAGCGGTTAGCTCCTTCGGTCCTCCGATCGTTGTCAGAAGTAAGTTGGCCGCAGTGTTATCACTCAT
GGTTATGGCAGCACTGCATAATTCTCTTACTGTCATGCCATCCGTAAGATGCTTTTCTGTGACTGGTGAG
TACTCAACCAAGTCATTCTGAGAATAGTGTATGCGGCGACCGAGTTGCTCTTGCCCGGCGTCAATACGGG
ATAATACCGCGCCACATAGCAGAACTTTAAAAGTGCTCATCATTGGAAAACGTTCTTCGGGGCGAAAACT
CTCAAGGATCTTACCGCTGTTGAGATCCAGTTCGATGTAACCCACTCGTGCACCCAACTGATCTTCAGCA
TCTTTTACTTTCACCAGCGTTTCTGGGTGAGCAAAAACAGGAAGGCAAAATGCCGCAAAAAAGGGAATAA
GGGCGACACGGAAATGTTGAATACTCATACTCTTCCTTTTTCAATATTATTGAAGCATTTATCAGGGTTA
TTGTCTCATGAGCGGATACATATTTGAATGTATTTAGAAAAATAAACAAATAGGGGTTCCGCGCACATTT
CCCCGAAAAGTGCCACCTGACGTC
